>Addgene plasmid #138724 | pHIE044 ZF43x3-C mKate2 (TUPV1) | addgene full sequence | sequence record 317927 | Addgene NGS Result
ACTCTTCCTTTTTCAATATTATTGAAGCATTTATCAGGGTTATTGTCTCATGAGCGGATACATATTTGAA
TGTATTTAGAAAAATAAACAAATAGGGGTTCCGCGCACATTTCCCCGAAAAGTGCCACCTGACGTCGACG
GATCGGGAGATCGAAGACGGTGCCAAGGTCTTGACAAACGAGTGCTAGTACAAGATCGCGTCGACGGATC
GGGAGATCTGAATTAGAGTGAGGACGATCGGAGTGAGGATAATTAGAGTGAGGACGATCCCTCTAGAGGG
TATATAATGGGGGCCACTAGTCTACTACCAGAGCTCATCGCTAGCGCCACCATGGTGAGCGAGCTGATTA
AGGAGAACATGCACATGAAGCTGTATATGGAGGGCACCGTGAACAACCACCACTTCAAGTGTACCTCCGA
GGGCGAAGGCAAGCCCTACGAGGGCACCCAGACCATGAGAATCAAGGCGGTCGAGGGCGGCCCTCTCCCC
TTCGCCTTCGACATCCTGGCTACCAGCTTCATGTACGGCAGCAAAACCTTCATCAACCACACCCAGGGCA
TCCCCGACTTCTTTAAGCAGTCCTTCCCCGAGGGCTTCACATGGGAGAGAGTCACCACATACGAAGATGG
GGGCGTGCTGACCGCTACCCAGGACACCAGCCTCCAGGACGGCTGCCTCATCTACAACGTCAAGATCAGA
GGGGTGAACTTCCCATCCAACGGCCCTGTGATGCAGAAGAAAACACTCGGCTGGGAGGCCTCCACCGAAA
CCCTGTACCCCGCTGACGGCGGCCTGGAAGGCAGAGCCGACATGGCCCTGAAGCTCGTGGGCGGGGGCCA
CCTGATCTGCAACTTGAAAACCACATACAGATCCAAGAAACCCGCTAAGAACCTCAAGATGCCCGGCGTC
TACTATGTGGACAGGAGACTGGAAAGAATCAAGGAGGCCGACAAAGAAACCTACGTCGAGCAGCACGAGG
TGGCTGTGGCCAGATACTGCGACCTCCCTAGCAAACTGGGGCACAGATGAGCGGCCGCTCGAGTCTAGAG
GGCCCGTTTAAACCCGCTGATCAGCCTCGACTGTGCCTTCTAGTTGCCAGCCATCTGTTGTTTGCCCCTC
CCCCGTGCCTTCCTTGACCCTGGAAGGTGCCACTCCCACTGTCCTTTCCTAATAAAATGAGGAAATTGCA
TCGCATTGTCTGAGTAGGTGTCATTCTATTCTGGGGGGTGGGGTGGGGCAGGACAGCAAGGGGGAGGATT
GGGAAGTCAATAGCAGGCATGCTGGGGATGCGGTGGGCTCTATGGCTTCTGAGGCAGGTCGAGGGTACAT
GCGCCTTACTCCTTGTGAGCGCATCGCGATAAGCTCTAGAGGGACAGCCCCCCCCCAAAGCCCCCAGGGA
TGTAATTACGTCCCTCCCCCGCTAGGGGGCAGCAGCGAGCCGCCCGGGGCTCCGCTCCGGTCCGGCGCTC
CCCCCGCATCCCCGAGCCGGCAGCGTGCGGGGACAGCCCGGGCACGGGGAAGGTGGCACGGGATCGCTTT
CCTCTGAACGCTTCTCGCTGCTCTTTGAGCCTGCAGACACCTGGGGGGATACGGGGAAAAAGCTTTAGGC
TGAAAGAGAGATTTAGAATGACAGAATCATAGAACGGCCTGCGTACGGATGGGGCTCTAGCTCTAGAGCT
TGATATCGAATTCCTGCAGCCCCGCTAGAGGGACAGCCCCCCCCCAAAGCCCCCAGGGATGTAATTACGT
CCCTCCCCCGCTAGGGGGCAGCAGCGAGCCGCCCGGGGCTCCGCTCCGGTCCGGCGCTCCCCCCGCATCC
CCGAGCCGGCAGCGTGCGGGGACAGCCCGGGCACGGGGAAGGTGGCACGGGATCGCTTTCCTCTGAACGC
TTCTCGCTGCTCTTTGAGCCTGCAGACACCTGGGGGGATACGGGGAAAAAGCTTTAGGCTGAAAGAGAGA
TTTAGAATGACAGAATCATAGAACGGCCTGGGCGCGCCTGGTGGCGAACGATCAACAGACGGGAGAGGGC
AAAAGTCTTCGCTGACAGCGACCGGACTCTAGGGGGTATCCCC
[124 nt withheld, positions 2074-2197]
C
[91 nt withheld, positions 2199-2289]
A
[49 nt withheld, positions 2291-2339]
CCTTTGACGTTGGAGTCCACGTTCTTT
[37 nt withheld, positions 2367-2403]
ACCCTATCTCGGTCTATTCTTTTGATTTATAAGGGATTTTGCCGATTTCGGCCTATTGGTTAAAAAATGA
GCTGATTTAACAAAAATTTAACGCGAATTAATTCTGTGGAATGTGTGTCAGTTAGGCTCAATTAGTCAGC
AACCATAGTCCCGCCCCTAACTCCGCCCATCCCGCCCCTAACTCCGCCCAGTTCCGCCCATTCTCCGCCC
CATGGCTGACTAATTTTTTTTATTTATGCAGAGGCCGAGGCCGCCTCTGCCTCTGAGCTATTCCAGAAGT
AGTGAGGAGGCTTTTTTGGAGGCCTAGGCTTTTGCAAAAAGCTCCCGGGAGCTTGTATATCCATTTTCGG
AGGTTGGGCTTCGGAATCGTTTTCCGGGACGCCGGCTGGATGATCCTCCAGCGCGGGGATCTCATGCTGG
AGTTCTTCGCCCACCCCAACTTGTTTATTGCAGCTTATAATGGTTACAAATAAAGCAATAGCATCACAAA
TTTCACAAATAAAGCATTTTTTTCACTGCATTCTAGTTGTGGTTTGTCCAAACTCATCAATGTATCTTAT
CATGTCTGTATACCGTCGACCTCTAGCTAGAGCTTGGCGTAATCATGGTCATAGCTGTTTCCTGTGTGAA
ATTGTTATCCGCTCACAATTCCACACAACATACGAGCCGGAAGCATAAAGTGTAAAGCCTGGGGTGCCTA
ATGAGTGAGCTAACTCACATTAATTGCGTTGCGCTCACTGCCCGCTTTCCAGTCGGGAAACCTGTCGTGC
CAGCTGCATTAATGAATCGGCCAACGCGCGGGGAGAGGCGGTTTGCGTATTGGGCGCTCTTCCGCTTCCT
CGCTCACTGACTCGCTGCGCTCGGTCGTTCGGCTGCGGCGAGCGGTATCAGCTCACTCAAAGGCGGTAAT
ACGGTTATCCACAGAATCAGGGGATAACGCAGGAAAGAACATGTGAGCAAAAGGCCAGCAAAAGGCCAGG
AACCGTAAAAAGGCCGCGTTGCTGGCGTTTTTCCATAGGCTCCGCCCCCCTGACGAGCATCACAAAAATC
GACGCTCAAGTCAGAGGTGGCGAAACCCGACAGGACTATAAAGATACCAGGCGTTTCCCCCTGGAAGCTC
CCTCGTGCGCTCTCCTGTTCCGACCCTGCCGCTTACCGGATACCTGTCCGCCTTTCTCCCTTCGGGAAGC
GTGGCGCTTTCTCATAGCTCACGCTGTAGGTATCTCAGTTCGGTGTAGGTCGTTCGCTCCAAGCTGGGCT
GTGTGCACGAACCCCCCGTTCAGCCCGACCGCTGCGCCTTATCCGGTAACTATCGTCTTGAGTCCAACCC
GGTAAGACACGACTTATCGCCACTGGCAGCAGCCACTGGTAACAGGATTAGCAGAGCGAGGTATGTAGGC
GGTGCTACAGAGTTCTTGAAGTGGTGGCCTAACTACGGCTACACTAGAAGAACAGTATTTGGTATCTGCG
CTCTGCTGAAGCCAGTTACCTTCGGAAAAAGAGTTGGTAGCTCTTGATCCGGCAAACAAACCACCGCTGG
TAGCGGTGGTTTTTTTGTTTGCAAGCAGCAGATTACGCGCAGAAAAAAAGGATCTCAAGAAGATCCTTTG
ATCTTTTCTACGGGGTCTGACGCTCAGTGGAACGAAAACTCACGTTAAGGGATTTTGGTCATGAGATTAT
CAAAAAGGATCTTCACCTAGATCCTTTTAAATTAAAAATGAAGTTTTAAATCAATCTAAAGTATATATGA
GTAAACTTGGTCTGACAGTTACCAATGCTTAATCAGTGAGGCACCTATCTCAGCGATCTGTCTATTTCGT
TCATCCATAGTTGCCTGACTCCCCGTCGTGTAGATAACTACGATACGGGAGGGCTTACCATCTGGCCCCA
GTGCTGCAATGATACCGCGAGATCCACGCTCACCGGCTCCAGATTTATCAGCAATAAACCAGCCAGCCGG
AAGGGCCGAGCGCAGAAGTGGTCCTGCAACTTTATCCGCCTCCATCCAGTCTATTAATTGTTGCCGGGAA
GCTAGAGTAAGTAGTTCGCCAGTTAATAGTTTGCGCAACGTTGTTGCCATTGCTACAGGCATCGTGGTGT
CACGCTCGTCGTTTGGTATGGCTTCATTCAGCTCCGGTTCCCAACGATCAAGGCGAGTTACATGATCCCC
CATGTTGTGCAAAAAAGCGGTTAGCTCCTTCGGTCCTCCGATCGTTGTCAGAAGTAAGTTGGCCGCAGTG
TTATCACTCATGGTTATGGCAGCACTGCATAATTCTCTTACTGTCATGCCATCCGTAAGATGCTTTTCTG
TGACTGGTGAGTACTCAACCAAGTCATTCTGAGAATAGTGTATGCGGCGACCGAGTTGCTCTTGCCCGGC
GTCAATACGGGATAATACCGCGCCACATAGCAGAACTTTAAAAGTGCTCATCATTGGAAAACGTTCTTCG
GGGCGAAAACTCTCAAGGATCTTACCGCTGTTGAGATCCAGTTCGATGTAACCCACTCGTGCACCCAACT
GATCTTCAGCATCTTTTACTTTCACCAGCGTTTCTGGGTGAGCAAAAACAGGAAGGCAAAATGCCGCAAA
AAAGGGAATAAGGGCGACACGGAAATGTTGAATACTCAT
Features (pLannotate 1.2.2; 16 found; start..end, strand, type, name):
      1..105     -  promoter       AmpR promoter: bla
    274..290     +  promoter       minP (fragment): minimal TATA-box promoter with low basal activity
    332..1027    +  CDS            mKate2: mKate2 is a basic (constitutively fluorescent) red fluorescent protein published in 2009, derived from Entacmaea quadricolor. It is reported to be a rapidly-maturing monomer with moderate acid sensitivity.
   1081..1192    +  polyA_signal   bGH poly(A) signal: bovine growth hormone polyadenylation signal
   1677..1702    -  misc_feature   MCS (fragment): pBluescript multiple cloning site
   2074..2502    +  rep_origin     f1 ori (sequence partly withheld): f1 bacteriophage origin of replication; arrow indicates direction of (+) strand synthesis
   2507..2529    +  promoter       SV40 promoter (fragment): SV40 enhancer and early promoter
   2530..2721    +  promoter       SV40 promoter: SV40 early promoter
   2748..2846    +  CDS            ble (fragment): BLE_KLEPN - Experimental evidence at protein level: Swiss-Prot protein existence level 1. Binding protein with a strong affinity to the bleomycin family of antibiotics. Binds to CL990; an antimitotic-antibiotic compound. From Klebsiella pneumoniae.
   2841..2962    +  polyA_signal   SV40 poly(A) signal: SV40 polyadenylation signal
   3035..3051    -  protein_bind   lac operator: The lac repressor binds to the lac operator to inhibit transcription in E. coli. This inhibition can be relieved by adding lactose or isopropyl-β-D-thiogalactopyranoside (IPTG). lac repressor encoded by lacI
   3059..3089    -  promoter       lac promoter: promoter for the E. coli lac operon
   3104..3125    -  protein_bind   CAP binding site: CAP binding activates transcription in the presence of cAMP. E. coli catabolite activator protein
   3138..3230    -  CDS            lacI (fragment): lac repressor; lacI; The lac repressor binds to the lac operator to inhibit transcription in E. coli. This inhibition can be relieved by adding lactose or isopropyl-β-D-thiogalactopyranoside (IPTG).
   3413..4001    -  rep_origin     ori: high-copy-number ColE1/pMB1/pBR322/pUC origin of replication
   4172..5032    -  CDS            AmpR: β-lactamase; bla; confers resistance to ampicillin, carbenicillin, and related antibiotics
