[The description below was written by a language model from this plasmid's Addgene catalogue record and pLannotate feature annotations shown in this document.]
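Description:
pHIE044 ZF43x3-C mKate2 (TUPV1) is a 5,032 bp mammalian expression and synthetic-biology plasmid from the COMET toolkit for building customizable genetic programs in mammalian cells. It is a transcription unit positioning vector (TUPV, position 1) in the mMoClo modular cloning scheme, derived from the pPD561 TUPV1 CAG backbone. In this derivative the synthetic ZF43x3-Compact promoter was introduced between retained BglII and NheI sites. In E. coli it is maintained at high copy through a ColE1/pUC-type origin and selected with ampicillin via the bla gene and its native promoter. An f1 phage origin is also present.

The payload is a single reporter transcription unit. The name ZF43x3-Compact implies three closely spaced binding sites for the zinc-finger domain ZF43, although the record does not spell out this architecture. The feature table annotates only a short minimal TATA-box promoter fragment in this region, directly upstream of the mKate2 coding sequence. mKate2, a monomeric, rapidly maturing red fluorescent protein, is followed by the bovine growth hormone polyadenylation signal. A minimal promoter has low basal activity, so red fluorescence should depend on a cognate ZF43-based transcription factor supplied in trans. This makes the plasmid a readout for engineered transcriptional activators or repressors, and a module that can be assembled with other transcription units into multigene constructs.

Elsewhere in the backbone, an SV40 early promoter and SV40 poly(A) signal flank only a short fragment of the bleomycin-resistance (ble) gene. No functional mammalian selection marker is evident from the annotation. Remnants of a lac promoter/operator region, a lacI fragment and a pBluescript MCS fragment appear to be cloning-vector carryover.
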