Addgene plasmid #138724: pHIE044 ZF43x3-C mKate2 (TUPV1)
Purpose: mMoClo TUPV, with ZF43x3-C promoter and mKate2 in the MCS
Depositing lab: Joshua Leonard. Depositing organization: Northwestern University. Publication: The COMET toolkit for composing customizable genetic programs in mammalian cells. Donahue PS, Draut JW, Muldoon JJ, Edelstein HI, Bagheri N, Leonard JN. Nat Commun. 2020 Feb 7;11(1):779. doi: 10.1038/s41467-019-14147-5. PubMed 32034124.
Backbone
  Vector backbone: pPD561 TUPV1 CAG
  Vector type: Mammalian Expression, Synthetic Biology
Growth in bacteria
  Bacterial resistance: Ampicillin, 100 μg/mL
  Growth temperature: 37°C
  Growth strain: DH5alpha
  Copy number: High Copy
Gene/Insert
  Gene/Insert name: ZF43x3-Compact
  Species: Synthetic
  Promoter: ZF43x3-Compact
  Cloning method: Restriction Enzyme; 5′ cloning site BglII (not destroyed); 3′ cloning site NheI (not destroyed)
  Sequencing primers: 5′ CGACACGGAAATGTTGAATAC; 3′ TAGAAGGCACAGTCGAGG
Terms and licenses: Academic/Nonprofit Terms; Industry Terms: Not Available to Industry
Depositor comments: Leonard lab plasmid reference number: L1526
How to cite: pHIE044 ZF43x3-C mKate2 (TUPV1) was a gift from Joshua Leonard (Addgene plasmid # 138724 ; http://n2t.net/addgene:138724 ; RRID:Addgene_138724)
