>Addgene plasmid #138724 | pHIE044 ZF43x3-C mKate2 (TUPV1) | depositor partial sequence | sequence record 268107 | ZF43x3-Compact promoter
AGATCTGAATTAGAGTGAGGACGATCGGAGTGAGGATAATTAGAGTGAGGACGATCCCTCTAGAGGGTAT
ATAATGGGGGCCACTAGTCTACTACCAGAGCTCATCGCTAGC
